>Addgene plasmid #226988 | pUC19-U6-SpCas9_gRNA-OPA1-createR194G-A9-gRNA_(CJT87) | addgene full sequence | sequence record 451247 | Addgene NGS Result
GACGTCGCTAGCTGTACAAAAAAGCAGGCTTTAAAGGAACCAATTCAGTCGACTGGATCCGGTACCAAGG
TCGGGCAGGAAGAGGGCCTATTTCCCATGATTCCTTCATATTTGCATATACGATACAAGGCTGTTAGAGA
GATAATTAGAATTAATTTGACTGTAAACACAAAGATATTAGTACAAAATACGTGACGTAGAAAGTAATAA
TTTCTTGGGTAGTTTGCAGTTTTAAAATTATGTTTTAAAATGGACTATCATATGCTTACCGTAACTTGAA
AGTATTTCGATTTCTTGGCTTTATATATCTTGTGGAAAGGACGAAACACCGCGGCGTTTAGAGCAACAGA
TGTTTTAGAGCTAGAAATAGCAAGTTAAAATAAGGCTAGTCCGTTATCAACTTGAAAAAGTGGCACCGAG
TCGGTGCTTTTTTTAAGCTTGGGCCGCTCGAGGTACCTCTCTACATATGACATGTGAGCAAAAGGCCAGC
AAAAGGCCAGGAACCGTAAAAAGGCCGCGTTGCTGGCGTTTTTCCATAGGCTCCGCCCCCCTGACGAGCA
TCACAAAAATCGACGCTCAAGTCAGAGGTGGCGAAACCCGACAGGACTATAAAGATACCAGGCGTTTCCC
CCTGGAAGCTCCCTCGTGCGCTCTCCTGTTCCGACCCTGCCGCTTACCGGATACCTGTCCGCCTTTCTCC
CTTCGGGAAGCGTGGCGCTTTCTCATAGCTCACGCTGTAGGTATCTCAGTTCGGTGTAGGTCGTTCGCTC
CAAGCTGGGCTGTGTGCACGAACCCCCCGTTCAGCCCGACCGCTGCGCCTTATCCGGTAACTATCGTCTT
GAGTCCAACCCGGTAAGACACGACTTATCGCCACTGGCAGCAGCCACTGGTAACAGGATTAGCAGAGCGA
GGTATGTAGGCGGTGCTACAGAGTTCTTGAAGTGGTGGCCTAACTACGGCTACACTAGAAGAACAGTATT
TGGTATCTGCGCTCTGCTGAAGCCAGTTACCTTCGGAAAAAGAGTTGGTAGCTCTTGATCCGGCAAACAA
ACCACCGCTGGTAGCGGTGGTTTTTTTGTTTGCAAGCAGCAGATTACGCGCAGAAAAAAAGGATCTCAAG
AAGATCCTTTGATCTTTTCTACGGGGTCTGACGCTCAGTGGAACGAAAACTCACGTTAAGGGATTTTGGT
CATGAGATTATCAAAAAGGATCTTCACCTAGATCCTTTTAAATTAAAAATGAAGTTTTAAATCAATCTAA
AGTATATATGAGTAAACTTGGTCTGACAGTTACCAATGCTTAATCAGTGAGGCACCTATCTCAGCGATCT
GTCTATTTCGTTCATCCATAGTTGCCTGACTCCCCGTCGTGTAGATAACTACGATACGGGAGGGCTTACC
ATCTGGCCCCAGTGCTGCAATGATACCGCGAGACCCACGCTCACCGGCTCCAGATTTATCAGCAATAAAC
CAGCCAGCCGGAAGGGCCGAGCGCAGAAGTGGTCCTGCAACTTTATCCGCCTCCATCCAGTCTATTAATT
GTTGCCGGGAAGCTAGAGTAAGTAGTTCGCCAGTTAATAGTTTGCGCAACGTTGTTGCCATTGCTACAGG
CATCGTGGTGTCACGCTCGTCGTTTGGTATGGCTTCATTCAGCTCCGGTTCCCAACGATCAAGGCGAGTT
ACATGATCCCCCATGTTGTGCAAAAAAGCGGTTAGCTCCTTCGGTCCTCCGATCGTTGTCAGAAGTAAGT
TGGCCGCAGTGTTATCACTCATGGTTATGGCAGCACTGCATAATTCTCTTACTGTCATGCCATCCGTAAG
ATGCTTTTCTGTGACTGGTGAGTACTCAACCAAGTCATTCTGAGAATAGTGTATGCGGCGACCGAGTTGC
TCTTGCCCGGCGTCAATACGGGATAATACCGCGCCACATAGCAGAACTTTAAAAGTGCTCATCATTGGAA
AACGTTCTTCGGGGCGAAAACTCTCAAGGATCTTACCGCTGTTGAGATCCAGTTCGATGTAACCCACTCG
TGCACCCAACTGATCTTCAGCATCTTTTACTTTCACCAGCGTTTCTGGGTGAGCAAAAACAGGAAGGCAA
AATGCCGCAAAAAAGGGAATAAGGGCGACACGGAAATGTTGAATACTCATACTCTTCCTTTTTCAATATT
ATTGAAGCATTTATCAGGGTTATTGTCTCATGAGCGGATACATATTTGAATGTATTTAGAAAAATAAACA
AATAGGGGTTCCGCGCACATTTCCCCGAAAAGTGCCACCT
Features (pLannotate 1.2.2; 6 found; start..end, strand, type, name):
     13..30      +  protein_bind   attB1 (fragment): mutant version of attB; recombination site for the Gateway® BP reaction BP Clonase™
     82..322     +  promoter       U6 promoter: RNA polymerase III promoter for human U6 snRNA
    352..427     +  misc_RNA       gRNA scaffold: guide RNA scaffold for the Streptococcus pyogenes CRISPR/Cas9 system
    531..1119    -  rep_origin     ori: high-copy-number ColE1/pMB1/pBR322/pUC origin of replication
   1290..2150    -  CDS            AmpR: β-lactamase; bla; confers resistance to ampicillin, carbenicillin, and related antibiotics
   2151..2255    -  promoter       AmpR promoter: bla
