[The description below was written by a language model from this plasmid's Addgene catalogue record and pLannotate feature annotations shown in this document.]
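Description:
pUC19-U6-SpCas9_gRNA-OPA1-createR194G-A9-gRNA_(CJT87) is a compact (about 2.3 kb) mammalian guide RNA expression plasmid built on the BPK1520 backbone, a pUC19-derived vector for expressing Streptococcus pyogenes Cas9 guides. It is propagated in E. coli as a high-copy plasmid through its ColE1/pUC-type origin of replication and is selected with ampicillin through the β-lactamase (AmpR) gene and its native bla promoter. There is no mammalian selection marker, reporter or nuclease coding sequence among the annotated features, so the plasmid supplies only the guide RNA.

The payload is a single RNA polymerase III transcription unit. The human U6 snRNA promoter drives a synthetic spacer directed at OPA1, which lies in the short interval between the promoter and the annotated SpCas9 gRNA scaffold, so that the transcript is a complete single guide RNA. A short fragment annotated as attB1 lies upstream of the promoter; it is only a partial match and no Gateway function is implied by the record. The spacer was introduced by restriction enzyme cloning, although the sites used are not recorded.

According to the record, the guide is meant to generate an OPA1-R194G cell line by adenine base editing, with the target adenine at position 9 of the protospacer (the "A9" in the name). Because the editor is not encoded here, the plasmid would need to be co-delivered with a separate SpCas9-based adenine base editor construct. The record does not specify which editor, and it does not state the species of the targeted OPA1 gene or the cell line. The associated work concerns Opa1-dependent remodelling of mitochondrial cristae.
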