Addgene plasmid #226988: pUC19-U6-SpCas9_gRNA-OPA1-createR194G-A9-gRNA_(CJT87)
Purpose: pUC19 plasmid with U6 promoter and SpCas9 gRNA to create an OPA1-R194G cell line via adenine base editing (target base in position A9)
Depositing lab: Benjamin Kleinstiver. Depositing organization: Massachusetts General Hospital. Publication: In situ architecture of Opa1-dependent mitochondrial cristae remodeling. Fry MY, Navarro PP, Hakim P, Ananda VY, Qin X, Landoni JC, Rath S, Inde Z, Lugo CM, Luce BE, Ge Y, McDonald JL, Ali I, Ha LL, Kleinstiver BP, Chan DC, Sarosiek KA, Chao LH. EMBO J. 2024 Feb;43(3):391-413. doi: 10.1038/s44318-024-00027-2. Epub 2024 Jan 15. PubMed 38225406.
Backbone
  Vector backbone: BPK1520
  Backbone manufacturer: Keith Joung, Addgene plasmid #65777
  Vector type: Mammalian Expression, CRISPR
Growth in bacteria
  Bacterial resistance: Ampicillin, 100 μg/mL
  Growth temperature: 37°C
  Growth strain: DH5alpha
  Copy number: High Copy
Gene/Insert
  Gene/Insert name: SpCas9 gRNA A9 to create OPA1-R194G (alt names: CJT87; pUC19-U6-SpCas9_gRNA-OPA1-createR194G-A9-gRNA_(CJT87))
  gRNA/shRNA sequence: GCGGCGTTTAGAGCAACAGAT
  Species: Synthetic
  Promoter: U6
  Cloning method: Restriction Enzyme; 5′ cloning site Unknown (unknown if destroyed)
  Sequencing primers: 5′ oS280-CAGGGTTATTGTCTCATGAGCGG
Terms and licenses: Academic/Nonprofit Terms; Industry Terms: Not Available to Industry
How to cite: pUC19-U6-SpCas9_gRNA-OPA1-createR194G-A9-gRNA_(CJT87) was a gift from Benjamin Kleinstiver (Addgene plasmid # 226988 ; http://n2t.net/addgene:226988 ; RRID:Addgene_226988)
